>Addgene plasmid #115998 | pSW683 - pAHP6>> | addgene full sequence | sequence record 227486 | Addgene NGS Result
TTTTTATCCCCGGAAGCCTGTGGATAGAGGGTAGTTATCCACGTGAAACCGCTAATGCCCCGCAAAGCCT
TGATTCACGGGGCTTTCCGGCCCGCTCCAAAAACTATCCACGTGAAATCGCTAATCAGGGTACGTGAAAT
CGCTAATCGGAGTACGTGAAATCGCTAATAAGGTCACGTGAAATCGCTAATCAAAAAGGCACGTGAGAAC
GCTAATAGCCCTTTCAGATCAACAGCTTGCAAACACCCCTCGCTCCGGCAAGTAGTTACAGCAAGTAGTA
TGTTCAATTAGCTTTTCAATTATGAATATATATATCAATTATTGGTCGCCCTTGGCTTGTGGACAATGCG
CTACGCGCACCGGCTCCGCCCGTGGACAACCGCAAGCGGTTGCCCACCGTCGAGCGCCTTTGCCCACAAC
CCGGCGGCCGGCCGCAACAGATCGTTTTATAAATTTTTTTTTTTGAAAAAGAAAAAGCCCGAAAGGCGGC
AACCTCTCGGGCTTCTGGATTTCCGATCCCCGGAATTAGATCTTGGCAGGATATATTGTGGTGTAACGTT
CTCGAACTAGGCTCGGACGAAGTAAGCGGCCGCAACCTTAATTAAACACGGCGCGCCAACAGCGATCGCA
CCAGGTACCACCTCACGGGGCGCAAAGAAGCATGACATACGAATGAGACAATTTCAGTTTTCGTATATAA
TAATTCCATAATCATAATTTAATCACTAGTTTTAATTGGTAACATAACCTTAAAAAAGCATCCACTCATT
ATGCGCTCCACTTTACTACTTACTCTGATAACATGAAAAAGTATATGTTTAATACTAGTTGTTTGTTCCG
TTTCCAAGCACGCTCTTTCTTCTTTTCAGTCATTTTTAATCCGCATTTACAATAATATTTAGCTATTTTC
ATATATCATTCTATACTAGCTCACAATAATTACATATGAGCACGCTTTTTTGTGTTCAAATATTATAAAT
CTTCGTTAGTTACCGCTGCTTTTTATAATTATGTATACTTTCTGGTTCCAGGAGACTAATTAAGGAAGAT
TATTAGAGGCTTCTTATACGTGCCATATGATTATTTATTTATGTACTGTCATGGTTCATATATAGCGATG
TGATACCAATATACCAATCACCAAAGTTATGAGAAAATCACGTAACCAGAGGTGTTGGTACATACATTTT
CTGTTAAAAATAGTTAAGAGGACTTGTAATCTTTTGTGTTTAACTATTGATAATTTTTTACTTTATTCGG
TGAAACAATTTACGCATGTTTCTGTGTTGTGCTTGTGTTTCTTGTATTCTTCTTGTGTATAGCTTTCCTT
ATAAGAAAGAAAAAGAAGAAGATTAATTGATTAGATCGAGAAAGAGAAAGGCCTTTTGAGATAGAAATGG
AGAAAGGATGGATTGAATTTGAAGCATAGAGAATAGCGAACACTCACTGCAAAGTTAGTGGGAAAGTCGC
GCGTCATACGAGGGAGCAACAAAGTGTGGGCTTTTCTTTTACAGTCTCAGAAACTAATGCATGCTCACAT
TTATAAAAAAAAAAAAAAACAATTCTTGTGTTAAATCAAGAGTGGATTAATTATGAGATAATCTAATGTA
CATTACTGTTATATGATTATAACTTGATAGACCAAATAATCATCTTAATCAGACCTGATAAAAGAAAAGA
GATTAATTTCAACAGTGAGAAATTAAAGATAGAAAGTACATATTATTGGTGTAAAAGTTGTTGATTTAAT
TTAAGGCAGATGTATTAAGTTAAATATGTAAATGTAGAGGCTGCGGGAAGGGTGACCAGCTGGTCTGACA
GGGTACGCCGGTTGTCGGGAGGAAGAACGCCGCTATTGGCAGAGTCACGCGGGGTAACCGGCTGGCGGCT
GTAGCCGGTCACAGAGTGTATTAATATGGTCGTACAATACTTGTAGAGTGCTTTTTCCTGTGACGGTCCC
GTTTATTCCCCACACCCTCCTCGATTCTTTCAGTTAAAAGTGGGGGAAAAAGGTAACCTGACTCTTAGAA
AATTTGAATACAATTGTGGGTCACCTCATCTCATGTAGTCATGTCTATACAATTATAAATACCTCTCAAC
AAACCCAAAATCGAATTATAAGCCTTCTCTAGCTAGAGTTTGAAGCAAGACCTGTTCACATTAGTAAAAA
CAAATATATAGAAAGAGGAAAGATTGAAGCGGAAAACGGGACAAGACGGGTGTGCCGTTGAACACAATGG
CTAGTGAAGCTCGAAAAACAAAGAAAAAAATCAAAGGGATTCAGCAAGCCACTGCAGGAGTCTCACAAGA
CACTTCGGAAAATCCTAACAAAACAATAGTTCCTGCAGCATTACCACAGCTCACCCCTACCTTGGTGTCA
CTGCTGGAGGTGATTGAACCCGAGGTGTTGTATGCAGGATATGATAGCTCTGTTCCAGATTCAGCATGGA
GAATTATGACCACACTCAACATGTTAGGTGGGCGTCAAGTGATTGCAGCAGTGAAATGGGCAAAGGCGAT
ACCAGGCTTCAGAAACTTACACCTGGATGACCAAATGACCCTGCTACAGTACTCATGGATGTTTCTCATG
GCATTTGCCCTGGGTTGGAGATCATACAGACAATCAAGTGGAAACCTGCTCTGCTTTGCTCCTGATCTGA
TTATTAATGAGCAGAGAATGTCTCTACCCTGCATGTATGACCAATGTAAACACATGCTGTTTGTCTCCTC
TGAATTACAAAGATTGCAGGTATCCTATGAAGAGTATCTCTGTATGAAAACCTTACTGCTTCTCTCCTCA
GTTCCTAAGGAAGGTCTGAAGAGCCAAGAGTTATTTGATGAGATTCGAATGACTTATATCAAAGAGCTAG
GAAAAGCCATCGTCAAAAGGGAAGGGAACTCCAGTCAGAACTGGCAACGGTTTTACCAACTGACAAAGCT
TCTGGACTCCATGCATGAGGTGGTTGAGAATCTCCTTACCTACTGCTTCCAGACATTTTTGGATAAGACC
ATGAGTATTGAATTCCCAGAGATGTTAGCTGAAATCATCACTAATCAGATACCAAAATATTCAAATGGAA
ATATCAAAAAGCTTCTGTTTCATCAAAAATCTACTAGCAAACCGGTAACGTTATACGACGTCGCTGAATA
CGCCGGCGTTTCTCATCAAACCGTTTCTAGAGTGGTTAACCAGGCTTCACATGTTAGCGCTAAAACCCGG
GAAAAAGTTGAAGCTGCCATGGCTGAGCTCAACTACATCCCGAACCGTGTTGCGCAGCAGCTGGCTGGTA
AACAAAGCTTGCTGATCGGTGTCGCGACCTCGAGCTTGGCCCTGCACGCGCCGTCGCAAATTGTCGCGGC
GATTAAATCTCGCGCCGATCAACTGGGTGCCAGCGTGGTGGTGTCGATGGTAGAACGAAGCGGCGTCGAA
GCCTGTAAAGCGGCGGTGCACAATCTTCTCGCGCAACGCGTCAGTGGGCTGATCATTAACTATCCGCTGG
ATGACCAGGATGCCATTGCTGTGGAAGCTGCCTGCACTAATGTTCCGGCGTTATTTCTTGATGTCTCTGA
CCAGACACCCATCAACAGTATTATTTTCTCCCATGAAGACGGTACGCGACTGGGCGTGGAGCATCTGGTC
GCATTGGGTCACCAGCAAATCGCGCTGTTAGCGGGCCCATTAAGTTCTGTCTCGGCGCGTCTGCGTCTGG
CTGGCTGGCATAAATATCTCACTCGCAATCAAATTCAGCCGATAGCGGAACGGGAAGGCGACTGGAGTGC
CATGTCCGGTTTTCAACAAACCATGCAAATGCTGAATGAGGGCATCGTTCCCACTGCGATGCTGGTTGCC
AACGATCAGATGGCGCTGGGCGCAATGCGCGCCATTACCGAGTCCGGGCTGCGCGTTGGTGCGGATATCT
CGGTAGTGGGATACGACGATACCGAAGACAGCTCATGTTATATCCCGCCGTTAACCACCATCAAACAGGA
TTTTCGCCTGCTGGGGCAAACCAGCGTGGACCGCTTGCTGCAACTCTCTCAGGGCCAGGCGGTGAAGGGC
AATCAGCTGTTGCCCGTCTCACTGGTGAAAAGAAAAACCACTAGTGGATCGGAATTCGCCAATTTTAATC
AAAGTGGGAATATTGCTGATAGCTCATTGTCCTTCACTTTCACTAACAGTAGCAACGGTCCGAACCTCAT
AACAACTCAAACAAATTCTCAAGCGCTTTCACAACCAATTGCCTCCTCTAACGTTCATGATAACTTCATG
AATAATGAAATCACGGCTAGTAAAATTGATGATGGTAATAATTCAAAACCACTGTCACCTGGTTGGACGG
ACCAAACTGCGTATAACGCGTTTGGAATCACTACAGGGATGTTTAATACCACTACAATGGATGATGTATA
TAACTATCTATTCGATGATGAAGATACCCCACCAAACCCAAAAAAAGAGTAACTGCAAAGCTTTCGTTCG
TATCATCGGTTTCGACAACGTTCGTCAAGTTCAATGCATCAGTTTCATTGCGCACACACCAGAATCCTAC
TGAGTTTGAGTATTATGGCATTGGGAAAACTGTTTTTCTTGTACCATTTGTTGTGCTTGTAATTTACTGT
GTTTTTTATTCGGTTTTCGCTATCGAACTGTGAAATGGAAATGGATGGAGAAGAGTTAATGAATGATATG
GTCCTTTTGTTCATTCTCAAATTAATATTATTTGTTTTTTCTCTTATTTGTTGTGTGTTGAATTTGAAAT
TATAAGAGATATGCAAACATTTTGTTTTGAGTAAAAATGTGTCAAATCGTGGCCTCTAATGACCGAAGTT
AATATGAGGAGTAAAACACTTGTAGTTGTACCATTATGCTTATTCACTAGGCAACAAATATATTTTCAGA
CCTAGAAAAGCTGCAAATGTTACTGAATACAAGTATGTCCTCTTGTGTTTTAGACATTTATGAACTTTCC
TTTATGTAATTTTCCAGAATCCTTGTCAGATTCTAATCATTGCTTTATAATTATAGTTATACTCATGGAT
TTGTAGTTGAGTATGAAAATATTTTTTAATGCATTTTATGACTTGCCAATTGATTGACAACATGCATCAA
TCGACTATGAGTAGGCAAGATGTTCTGTAGGGGCTATGATGCCTGGTCACAACCTATGCATATGTCGAGC
TCAAGAAATCTAGAAAGAAGAAAGGGAAGAGAAAGAATTGTGAGCGCTCACAATTGAAAGACTAGAAAGA
AGAAAGGGAAGAGAAAGAATTGTGAGCGCTCACAATTGAAAGACTAGAAAGAAGAAAGGGAAGAGAAAGA
ATTGTGAGCGCTCACAATTGAAAGACTAGAAAGAAGAAAGGGAAGAGAAAGAATTGTGAGCGCTCACAAT
TGAAAGACTAGTGGATCGATCTTCGCAAGACCCTTCCTCTATATAAGGAAGTTCATTTCATTTGGAGAGG
ACGAACAATGAAAGCCTTCACACTCGCTCTCTTCTTAGCTCTTTCCCTCTATCTCCTGCCCAATCCAGCC
ACTAGTGGCTCAACAATGGTGAGCAAGGGCGAGGAGCTGTTCACCGGGGTGGTGCCCATCCTGGTCGAGC
TGGACGGCGACGTAAACGGCCACAAGTTCAGCGTGTCCGGCGAGGGCGAGGGCGATGCCACCTACGGCAA
GCTGACCCTGAAGTTCATCTGCACCACCGGCAAGCTGCCCGTGCCCTGGCCCACCCTCGTGACCACCCTG
TCCTGGGGCGTGCAGTGCTTCGCCCGCTACCCCGACCACATGAAGCAGCACGACTTCTTCAAGTCCGCCA
TGCCCGAAGGCTACGTCCAGGAGCGCACCATCTTCTTCAAGGACGACGGCAACTACAAGACCCGCGCCGA
GGTGAAGTTCGAGGGCGACACCCTGGTGAACCGCATCGAGCTGAAGGGCATCGACTTCAAGGAGGACGGC
AACATCCTGGGGCACAAGCTGGAGTACAACTACTTTAGCGACAACGTCTATATCACCGCCGACAAGCAGA
AGAACGGCATCAAGGCCAACTTCAAGATCCGCCACAACATCGAGGACGGCGGCGTGCAGCTCGCCGACCA
CTACCAGCAGAACACCCCCATCGGCGACGGCCCCGTGCTGCTGCCCGACAACCACTACCTGAGCACCCAG
TCCAAGCTGAGCAAAGACCCCAACGAGAAGCGCGATCACATGGTCCTGCTGGAGTTCGTGACCGCCGCCG
GGATCACTCTCGGCATGGACGAGCTGTACAAGTCAGGTCATGATGAGCTTTAGCTGCATCTCGTCTCTGT
TATGCTTAAGAAGTTCAATGTTTCGTTTCATGTAAAACTTTGGTGGTTTGTGTTTTGGGGCCTTGTATAA
TCCCTGATGAATAAGTGTTCTACTATGTTTCCGTTCCTGTTATCTCTTTCTTTCTAATGACAAGTCGAAC
TTCTTCTTTATCATCGCTTCGTTTTTATTATCTGTGCTTCTTTTGTTTAATACGCCTGCAAAGTGACTCG
ACTCTGTTTAGTGCAGTTCTGCGAAACTTGTAAATAGTCCAATTGTTGGCCTCTAGTAATAGATGTAGCG
AAAGTGTTGAGCTGTTGGGTTCTAAGGATGGCTTGAACATGTTAATCTTTTAGGTTCTGAGTATGATGAA
CATTCGTTGTTGCTAAGAAATGCCTGTAATGTCCCACAAATGTAGAAAATGGTTCGTACCTTTGTCCAAG
CATTGATATGTCTGATGAGAGGAAACTGCAAGATACTGAGCTTGGTTTAACGAAGGAGAGGCAGTTTCTT
CCTTCCAAAGCATTTCATTTGACAATGCCTTGATCATCTTAAGTAGAGTTTCTGTTGTGGAAAGTTTGAA
ACTTTGAAGAAACGACTCTCAAGTAAATTGATGATCACAAGTGAAAGTGTATGTTACTAGGATCCTTTTC
AAATCAGTGCGCAAGACGTGACGTAAGTATCCGAGTCAGTTTTTATTTTTCTACTAATTTGGTCGTTTAT
TTCGGCGTGTAGGACATGGCAACCGGGCCTGAATTTCGCGGGTATTCTGTTTCTATTCCAACTTTTTCTT
GATCCGCAGCCATTAACGACTTTTGAATAGATACGCTGACACGCCAAGCCTCGCTAGTCAAAAGTGTACC
AAACAACGCTTTACAGCAAGAACGGAATGCGCGTGACGCTCGCGGTGACGCCATTTCGCCTTTTCAGAAA
TGGATAAATAGCCTTGCTTCCTATTATATCTTCCCAAATTACCAATACATTACACTAGCATCTGAATTTC
ATAACCAATCTCGATACACCAAATCGCCATGGCTTCTATGATATCCTCTTCAGCTGTGACTACAGTCAGC
CGTGCTTCTACGGTGCAATCGGCCGCGGTGGCTCCATTCGGCGGCCTCAAATCCATGACTGGATTCCCAG
TTAAGAAGGTCAACACTGACATTACTTCCATTACAAGCAATGGTGGAAGAGTAAAGTGCATGGTGACGGT
GTTCGGCATTCTGAATCTCACCGAGGACTCCTTCTTCGATGAGAGCCGGCGGCTAGACCCCGCCGGCGCT
GTCACCGCGGCGATCGAAATGCTGCGAGTCGGATCAGACGTCGTGGATGTCGGACCGGCCGCCAGCCATC
CGGACGCGAGGCCTGTATCGCCGGCCGATGAGATCAGACGTATTGCGCCGCTCTTAGACGCCCTGTCCGA
TCAGATGCACCGTGTTTCAATCGACAGCTTCCAACCGGAAACCCAGCGCTATGCGCTCAAGCGCGGCGTG
GGCTACCTGAACGATATCCAAGGATTTCCTGACCCTGCGCTCTATCCCGATATTGCTGAGGCGGACTGCA
GGCTGGTGGTTATGCACTCAGCGCAGCGGGATGGCATCGCCACCCGCACCGGTCACCTTCGACCCGAAGA
CGCGCTCGACGAGATTGTGCGGTTCTTCGAGGCGCGGGTTTCCGCCTTGCGACGGAGCGGGGTCGCTGCC
GACCGGCTCATCCTCGATCCGGGGATGGGATTTTTCTTGAGCCCCGCACCGGAAACATCGCTGCACGTGC
TGTCGAACCTTCAAAAGCTGAAGTCGGCGTTGGGGCTTCCGCTACTTGTCTCGGTGTCGCGGAAATCCTT
CTTGGGCGCCACCGTTGGCCTTCCTGTAAAGGATCTGGGTCCAGCGAGCCTTGCGGCGGAACTTCACGCG
ATCGGCAATGGCGCTGACTACGTCCGCACCCACGCGCCTGGAGATCTGCGAAGCGCAATCACCATCTCGG
AAACCCTCGCGAAATTTCGCAGTCGCGACGCCAGAGACAGAGGGTTAGATCATGCCTAGCTTGGCTGCAG
GTCGACCTGCAGGCATGCCCGCTGAAATCACCAGTCTCTCTCTACAAATCTATCTCTCTCTATAATAATG
TGTGAGTAGTTCCCAGATAAGGGAATTAGGGTTCTTATAGGGTTTCGCTCATGTGTTGAGCATATAAGAA
ACCCTTAGTATGTATTTGTATTTGTAAAATACTTCTATCAATAAAATTTCTAATTCCTAAAACCAAAATC
CAGGGGTACCGTATTCTAGACCAAGCATGCACAGCTGGCGTTCTCAGCCAGATCCCCTTGACAGGATATA
TTGGCGGGTAAACTAAGTCGCYRTATGTGTTTGTTTGAGATCTCATGTGAGCAAAAGGCCAGCAAAAGGC
CAGGAACCGTAAAAAGGCCGCGTTGCTGGCGTTTTTCCATAGGCTCCGCCCCCCTGACGAGCATCACAAA
AATCGACGCTCAAGTCAGAGGTGGCGAAACCCGACAGGACTATAAAGATACCAGGCGTTTCCCCCTGGAA
GCTCCCTCGTGCGCTCTCCTGTTCCGACCCTGCCGCTTACCGGATACCTGTCCGCCTTTCTCCCTTCGGG
AAGCGTGGCGCTTTCTCATAGCTCACGCTGTAGGTATCTCAGTTCGGTGTAGGTCGTTCGCTCCAAGCTG
GGCTGTGTGCACGAACCCCCCGTTCAGCCCGACCGCTGCGCCTTATCCGGTAACTATCGTCTTGAGTCCA
ACCCGGTAAGACACGACTTATCGCCACTGGCAGCAGCCACTGGTAACAGGATTAGCAGAGCGAGGTATGT
AGGCGGTGCTACAGAGTTCTTGAAGTGGTGGCCTAACTACGGCTACACTAGAAGAACAGTATTTGGTATC
TGCGCTCTGCTGAAGCCAGTTACCTTCGGAARAAGAGTTGGTAGCTCTTGATCCGGCAAACAAACCACCG
CTGGTAGCGGTGGTTTTTTTGTTTGCAAGCAGCAGATTACGCGCAGAAAAAAAGGATCTCAAGAAGATCC
TTTGATCTTTTCTACGGGGTCTGACGCTCAGTGGAACGAAAACTCACGTTAAGGGATTTTGGTCATGAGA
TTATCAAAAAGGATCTTCACCTAGATCCTTTTAAATTAAAAATGAAGTTTTAAATCAATCTAAAGTATAT
ATGTGTAACATTGGTCTAGTGATTATTTGCCGACTACCTTGGTGATCTCGCCTTTCACGTAGTGAACAAA
TTCTTCCAACTGATCTGCGCGCGAGGCCAAGCGATCTTCTTGTCCAAGATAAGCCTGCCTAGCTTCAAGT
ATGACGGGCTGATACTGGGCCGGCAGGCGCTCCATTGCCCAGTCGGCAGCGACATCCTTCGGCGCGATTT
TGCCGGTTACTGCGCTGTACCAAATGCGGGACAACGTAAGCACTACATTTCGCTCATCGCCAGCCCAGTC
GGGCGGCGAGTTCCATAGCGTTAAGGTTTCATTTAGCGCCTCAAATAGATCCTGTTCAGGAACCGGATCA
AAGAGTTCCTCCGCCGCTGGACCTACCAAGGCAACGCTATGTTCTCTTGCTTTTGTCAGCAAGATAGCCA
GATCAATGTCGATCGTGGCTGGCTCGAAGATACCTGCAAGAATGTCATTGCGCTGCCATTCTCCAAATTG
CAGTTCGCGCTTAGCTGGATAACGCCACGGAATGATGTCGTCGTGCACAACAATGGTGACTTCTACAGCG
CGGAGAATCTCGCTCTCTCCAGGGGAAGCCGAAGTTTCCAAAAGGTCGTTGATCAAAGCTCGCCGCGTTG
TTTCATCAAGCCTTACGGTCACCGTAACCAGCAAATCAATATCACTGTGTGGCTTCAGGCCGCCATCCAC
TGCGGAGCCGTACAAATGTACGGCCAGCAACGTCGGTTCGAGATGGCGCTCGATGACGCCAACTACCTCT
GATAGTTGAGTCGATACTTCGGCGATCACCGCTTCCCTCATAACACCCCTTGTATTACTGTTTATGTAAG
CAGACAGTTTTATTGTTCATGATGATATATTTTTATCTTGTGCAATGTAACATCAGAGATTTTGAGACAC
AACGTGGCTTTGTTGAATAAATCGAACTTTTGCTGAGTTGAAGGATCAGATCACGCATCTTCCCGACAAC
GCAGACCGTTCCGTGGCAAAGCAAAAGTTCAAAATCACCAACTGGTCCACCTACAACAAAGCTCTCATCA
ACCGTGGCTCCCTCACTTTCTGGCTGGATGATGGGGCGATTCAGGCGATCCCCATCCAACAGCCCGCCGT
CGAGCGGGCT
Features (pLannotate 1.2.2; 22 found; start..end, strand, type, name):
    534..556     +  misc_feature   LB T-DNA repeat: left border repeat from nopaline C58 T-DNA (truncated)
   2237..3109    +  CDS            Nr3c1 (fragment): GCR_RAT - Also known as Grl. Experimental evidence at protein level: Swiss-Prot protein existence level 1. [Isoform A]: Has transcriptional activation and repression activity. Mediates glucocorticoid-induced apoptosis. Promotes accurate chromosome segregation during mitosis. May act as a tumor suppressor. May play a negative role in adipogenesis through the regulation of lipolytic and antilipogenic gene expression. From Rattus norvegicus (Rat).
   3119..4102    +  CDS            lacI (fragment): LACI_ECOLI - Experimental evidence at protein level: Swiss-Prot protein existence level 1. Repressor of the lactose operon. Binds allolactose as an inducer. From Escherichia coli (strain K12).
   4118..4462    +  CDS            GAL4 activation domain: activation domain of the GAL4 transcriptional activator; Saccharomyces cerevisiae GAL4 (truncated)
   4469..5110    +  terminator     E9 terminator: terminator and polyadenylation signal from the pea rbcS-E9 gene
   5216..5235    +  protein_bind   lac operator (symmetric): The lac repressor binds to the lac operator to inhibit transcription in E. coli. This inhibition can be relieved by adding lactose or isopropyl-β-D-thiogalactopyranoside (IPTG). The symmetric lac operator was optimized for tight binding of lac repressor. lac repressor encoded by lacI
   5268..5287    +  protein_bind   lac operator (symmetric): The lac repressor binds to the lac operator to inhibit transcription in E. coli. This inhibition can be relieved by adding lactose or isopropyl-β-D-thiogalactopyranoside (IPTG). The symmetric lac operator was optimized for tight binding of lac repressor. lac repressor encoded by lacI
   5320..5339    -  protein_bind   lac operator (symmetric): The lac repressor binds to the lac operator to inhibit transcription in E. coli. This inhibition can be relieved by adding lactose or isopropyl-β-D-thiogalactopyranoside (IPTG). The symmetric lac operator was optimized for tight binding of lac repressor. lac repressor encoded by lacI
   5372..5391    -  protein_bind   lac operator (symmetric): The lac repressor binds to the lac operator to inhibit transcription in E. coli. This inhibition can be relieved by adding lactose or isopropyl-β-D-thiogalactopyranoside (IPTG). The symmetric lac operator was optimized for tight binding of lac repressor. lac repressor encoded by lacI
   5415..5461    +  promoter       minimal CaMV 35S promoter: minimal 35S promoter from cauliflower mosaic virus
   5468..5536    +  CDS            SPOR1_IPOBA (fragment): Experimental evidence at transcript level: Swiss-Prot protein existence level 2. Major tuberous root protein. From Ipomoea batatas (Sweet potato) (Convolvulus batatas).
   5546..6262    +  CDS            mTurquoise2: mTurquoise2 is a basic (constitutively fluorescent) cyan fluorescent protein published in 2012, derived from Aequorea victoria. It is reported to be a rapidly-maturing monomer with very low acid sensitivity.
   6926..7306    +  promoter       MAS promoter: mannopine synthase promoter (Velten et al., 1984)
   7309..7482    +  CDS            RBCS.3A (fragment): RBS3_PEA - Experimental evidence at protein level: Swiss-Prot protein existence level 1. RuBisCO catalyzes two reactions: the carboxylation of D- ribulose 1,5-bisphosphate, the primary event in carbon dioxide fixation, as well as the oxidative fragmentation of the pentose substrate. Both reactions occur simultaneously and in competition at the same active site. Although the small subunit is not catalytic it is essential for maximal activity (Probable). Binds to abscisic acid (ABA); only half of the possible binding sites are occupied in the crystal; and there are indications this is a low affi
   7480..8316    +  CDS            sulI: DHP1_CORGT - Protein inferred from homology: Swiss-Prot protein existence level 3. Catalyzes the condensation of para-aminobenzoate (pABA) with 6-hydroxymethyl-7,8-dihydropterin diphosphate (DHPt-PP) to form 7,8- dihydropteroate (H2Pte), the immediate precursor of folate derivatives. From Corynebacterium glutamicum (Brevibacterium saccharolyticum).
   8331..8348    +  misc_feature   MCS (fragment): pUC18/19 multiple cloning site
   8387..8543    +  polyA_signal   CaMV poly(A) signal (fragment): cauliflower mosaic virus polyadenylation signal
   8599..8623    +  misc_feature   RB T-DNA repeat: right border repeat from nopaline C58 T-DNA
   8714..9302    -  rep_origin     ori: high-copy-number ColE1/pMB1/pBR322/pUC origin of replication
   9476..10261   -  CDS            aadA: S3AD_SHIFL - Experimental evidence at protein level: Swiss-Prot protein existence level 1. Mediates bacterial resistance to the antibiotics streptomycin and spectinomycin. From Shigella flexneri.
  10446..10547   +  CDS            TRA2_ECOLX (fragment): Protein predicted: Swiss-Prot protein existence level 4. Required for transposition of transposon Tn903. From Escherichia coli.
  10552..407     +  rep_origin     pSa ori (across the origin): origin of replication from bacterial plasmid pSa
