[The description below was written by a language model from this plasmid's Addgene catalogue record and pLannotate feature annotations shown in this document.]
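Description:
pSW683 - pAHP6>> is a plant expression binary vector assembled by the GreenGate cloning method in the Z001 destination backbone. It serves as a "driver line" construct for inducible, cell type-specific gene expression in Arabidopsis thaliana. The backbone carries a high-copy ColE1/pUC-type origin for propagation in E. coli, a pSa origin (the replicon typically used for maintenance in Agrobacterium), and aadA, which gives bacterial spectinomycin resistance. The roughly 7.9 kb payload lies between nopaline-type left and right T-DNA border repeats, which delimit the DNA transferred into the plant genome.

The T-DNA holds two GreenGate module sets joined by F-H and H-A adapters. In the first, the tissue-specific AHP6 promoter, named in the record but not annotated in the feature table, drives GR-LhG4. This chimeric transcription factor combines a rat glucocorticoid receptor fragment, a LacI DNA-binding fragment and the GAL4 activation domain, and its transcript ends at the pea rbcS terminator. The GR portion makes its activity dependent on dexamethasone. In the second set, the pOp4 promoter, made of four symmetric lac operators upstream of a minimal CaMV 35S promoter, responds to active LhG4. It expresses mTurquoise2 with an N-terminal ER signal peptide, annotated as a sweet potato sporamin fragment, and a C-terminal HDEL retention signal, followed by the UBQ10 terminator listed in the insert name. Dexamethasone therefore produces ER-localised cyan fluorescence that reports where the driver is active. The same LhG4 can also transactivate pOp-controlled effector genes supplied separately.

Transformed plants are selected on sulfadiazine. Resistance comes from a MAS promoter driving sulI fused to a pea RBCS transit peptide fragment, with a CaMV poly(A) signal.
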