Addgene plasmid #115998: pSW683 - pAHP6>>
Purpose: destination vector for GreenGate cloning method, contains 2x a set of modules from A-F, "Driver line", tissues-specific promoter, Dex-inducible mTurquoise2 expression
Depositing lab: Sebastien Wolf. Depositing organization: Universitaet Heidelberg. Publication: A Comprehensive Toolkit for Inducible, Cell Type-Specific Gene Expression in Arabidopsis. Schurholz AK, Lopez-Salmeron V, Li Z, Forner J, Wenzl C, Gaillochet C, Augustin S, Vilches-Barro A, Fuchs M, Gebert M, Lohmann JU, Greb T, Wolf S. Plant Physiol. 2018 Jul 19. pii: pp.18.00463. doi: 10.1104/pp.18.00463. PubMed 30026289.
Backbone
  Vector backbone: Z001
  Vector type: Plant Expression
  Selectable markers: Sulfadiazine, mTurquoise
Growth in bacteria
  Bacterial resistance: Spectinomycin, 50 μg/mL
  Growth temperature: 37°C
  Growth strain: NEB Stable
  Copy number: High Copy
Gene/Insert
  Gene/Insert name: pAHP6:GR-LhG4:tRBCS:F-H adapter-H-A adapter::pOp4:SP(ER)-mTurquoise2-HDEL:tUBQ10::SulfR
  Species: A. thaliana (mustard weed)
  Insert size (bp): 7918
  Tag / fusion protein: SP(ER) (N terminal on insert); HDEL (C terminal on insert)
  Cloning method: Restriction Enzyme; 5′ cloning site Unknown (unknown if destroyed); 3′ cloning site Unknown (unknown if destroyed)
Terms and licenses: Academic/Nonprofit Terms; Industry Terms: Not Available to Industry
How to cite: pSW683 - pAHP6>> was a gift from Sebastien Wolf (Addgene plasmid # 115998 ; http://n2t.net/addgene:115998 ; RRID:Addgene_115998)
